Addgene plasmid #16664: CAG-GFP
Depositing lab: Fred Gage. Depositing organization: Salk Institute for Biological Studies. Publication: Distinct morphological stages of dentate granule neuron maturation in the adult mouse hippocampus. Zhao C, Teng EM, Summers RG, Ming GL, Gage FH. J Neurosci. 2006 Jan 4. 26(1):3-11. 10.1523/JNEUROSCI.3648-05.2006 PubMed 16399667.
Backbone
  Vector backbone: CAG-GFP
  Backbone size w/o insert (bp): 6800
  Vector type: Mammalian Expression, Retroviral
Growth in bacteria
  Bacterial resistance: Ampicillin, 100 μg/mL
  Growth temperature: 37°C
  Growth strain: DH5alpha
  Copy number: High Copy
Gene/Insert
  Gene/Insert name: eGFP
  Insert size (bp): 700
  Cloning method: Restriction Enzyme; 5′ cloning site BamHI, SfiI, or AgeI (not destroyed); 3′ cloning site PmeI (not destroyed)
  Sequencing primers: 5′ pCAG-F
Terms and licenses: Academic/Nonprofit Terms; Industry Terms: Not Available to Industry
Depositor comments: See author's map for more information. CAG–GFP uses the backbone of pCLNCX v.2, and the expression of GFP is driven by the compound promoter CAG. This vector also contains the woodchuck hepatitis virus posttranscriptional element, which reportedly increases protein production by stabilizing the transcript.
How to cite: CAG-GFP was a gift from Fred Gage (Addgene plasmid # 16664 ; http://n2t.net/addgene:16664 ; RRID:Addgene_16664)
