[The description below was written by a language model from this plasmid's Addgene catalogue record, the feature table of its GenBank file and pLannotate feature annotations shown in this document.]
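Description:
CAG-GFP is a Moloney murine leukemia virus-type retroviral vector for mammalian expression of enhanced GFP, built according to the depositor on the pCLNCX v.2 backbone. In bacteria it is maintained as a high-copy plasmid through a ColE1/pUC-type origin and selected with ampicillin via the β-lactamase gene. The full sequence record is about 7.4 kb, in line with the stated 6.8 kb backbone plus a roughly 700 bp insert.

The proviral region begins with a hybrid 5′ end in which the CMV immediate-early enhancer and promoter are fused to a truncated LTR. This arrangement drives strong transcription of the viral genomic RNA in packaging cells. It is followed by a packaging signal (Ψ) and a truncated gag fragment lacking its start codon, which together support encapsidation of the genome without producing viral protein. Gag, pol and env are absent and would have to be supplied in trans.

Downstream lies the internal expression cassette. It uses the compound CAG promoter, made up of the CMV enhancer, the chicken β-actin promoter and a chimeric β-actin/β-globin intron, to drive codon-optimized EGFP. The short HBB hit at the intron's end is probably residual rabbit β-globin sequence. A WPRE sits after EGFP, and the depositor notes that it raises protein output by stabilizing the transcript. The 3′ LTR closes the provirus. The annotation software labels part of this region as a ΔU3 fragment next to a longer LTR, so the record does not clearly establish whether the vector is self-inactivating. Unique sites flanking EGFP (BamHI, SfiI or AgeI upstream and PmeI downstream) remain intact, which would allow the reporter to be exchanged.

The separate 675 bp GenBank record covers only the WPRE region. The associated publication concerns the maturation of dentate granule neurons in the adult mouse hippocampus, consistent with using the virus to label dividing cells and their neuronal progeny with GFP.
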