Features (pLannotate 1.2.2; 18 found; start..end, strand, type, name):
     86..465     +  enhancer       CMV enhancer: human cytomegalovirus immediate early enhancer
    466..669     +  promoter       CMV promoter: human cytomegalovirus (CMV) immediate early promoter
    670..845     +  LTR            5' LTR (truncated): truncated long terminal repeat from Moloney murine sarcoma virus
    967..1241    +  misc_feature   MESV Ψ (fragment): packaging signal of murine embryonic stem cell virus
   1308..1724    +  CDS            gag (truncated): truncated Moloney murine leukemia virus (MMLV) gag gene lacking the start codon
   1738..2117    +  enhancer       CMV enhancer: human cytomegalovirus immediate early enhancer
   2119..2237    +  promoter       chicken β-actin promoter (fragment): No description available
   2234..2360    +  promoter       chicken β-actin promoter (fragment): No description available
   2361..3377    +  intron         chimeric intron: chimera between introns from chicken β-actin and rabbit β-globin
   3375..3431    +  CDS            HBB (fragment): HBB_LEPEU - Experimental evidence at protein level: Swiss-Prot protein existence level 1. Involved in oxygen transport from the lung to the various peripheral tissues. From Lepus europaeus (European hare).
   3470..4189    +  CDS            EGFP: the original enhanced GFP (Yang et al., 1996) mammalian codon-optimized
   4199..4787    +  misc_feature   WPRE: woodchuck hepatitis virus posttranscriptional regulatory element
   4860..4981    +  LTR            3' LTR (ΔU3) (fragment): self-inactivating 3' long terminal repeat (LTR) from Moloney murine leukemia virus
   4982..5451    +  LTR            LTR: long terminal repeat from Moloney murine leukemia virus
   5517..5569    -  CDS            lacI (fragment): lac repressor; lacI; The lac repressor binds to the lac operator to inhibit transcription in E. coli. This inhibition can be relieved by adding lactose or isopropyl-β-D-thiogalactopyranoside (IPTG).
   5752..6340    -  rep_origin     ori: high-copy-number ColE1/pMB1/pBR322/pUC origin of replication
   6500..7360    -  CDS            AmpR: β-lactamase; bla; confers resistance to ampicillin, carbenicillin, and related antibiotics
   7361..7377    -  promoter       AmpR promoter (fragment): bla
>Addgene plasmid #16664 | CAG-GFP | addgene full sequence | sequence record 217513 | Addgene NGS Result
ATTGGCTATTGGCCATTGCATACGTTGTATCCATATCATAATATGTACATTTATATTGGCTCATGTCCAA
CATTACCGCCATGTTGACATTGATTATTGACTAGTTATTAATAGTAATCAATTACGGGGTCATTAGTTCA
TAGCCCATATATGGAGTTCCGCGTTACATAACTTACGGTAAATGGCCCGCCTGGCTGACCGCCCAACGAC
CCCCGCCCATTGACGTCAATAATGACGTATGTTCCCATAGTAACGCCAATAGGGACTTTCCATTGACGTC
AATGGGTGGAGTATTTACGGTAAACTGCCCACTTGGCAGTACATCAAGTGTATCATATGCCAAGTACGCC
CCCTATTGACGTCAATGACGGTAAATGGCCCGCCTGGCATTATGCCCAGTACATGACCTTATGGGACTTT
CCTACTTGGCAGTACATCTACGTATTAGTCATCGCTATTACCATGGTGATGCGGTTTTGGCAGTACATCA
ATGGGCGTGGATAGCGGTTTGACTCACGGGGATTTCCAAGTCTCCACCCCATTGACGTCAATGGGAGTTT
GTTTTGGCACCAAAATCAACGGGACTTTCCAAAATGTCGTAACAACTCCGCCCCATTGACGCAAATGGGC
GGTAGGCGTGTACGGTGGGAGGTCTATATAAGCAGAGCTCAATAAAAGAGCCCACAACCCCTCACTCGGG
GCGCCAGTCCTCCGATTGACTGAGTCGCCCGGGTACCCGTATTCCCAATAAAGCCTCTTGCTGTTTGCAT
CCGAATCGTGGTCTCGCTGTTCCTTGGGAGGGTCTCCTCTGAGTGATTGACTACCCACGACGGGGGTCTT
TCATTTGGGGGCTCGTCCGGGATTTGGAGACCCCTGCCCAGGGACCACCGACCCACCACCGGGAGGTAAG
CTGGCCAGCAACTTATCTGTGTCTGTCCGATTGTCTAGTGTCTATGTTTGATGTTATGCGCCTGCGTCTG
TACTAGTTAGCTAACTAGCTCTGTATCTGGCGGACCCGTGGTGGAACTGACGAGTTCTGAACACCCGGCC
GCAACCCTGGGAGACGTCCCAGGGACTTTGGGGGCCGTTTTTGTGGCCCGACCTGAGGAAGGGAGTCGAT
GTGGAATCCGACCCCGTCAGGATATGTGGTTCTGGTAGGAGACGAGAACCTAAAACAGTTCCCGCCTCCG
TCTGAATTTTTGCTTTCGGTTTGGAACCGAAGCCGCGCGTCTTGTCTGCTGCAGCGCTGCAGCATCGTTC
TGTGTTGTCTCTGTCTGACTGTGTTTCTGTATTTGTCTGAAAATTAGGGCCAGACTGTTACCACTCCCTT
AAGTTTGACCTTAGGTCACTGGAAAGATGTCGAGCGGATCGCTCACAACCAGTCGGTAGATGTCAAGAAG
AGACGTTGGGTTACCTTCTGCTCTGCAGAATGGCCAACCTTTAACGTCGGATGGCCGCGAGACGGCACCT
TTAACCGAGACCTCATCACCCAGGTTAAGATCAAGGTCTTTTCACCTGGCCCGCATGGACACCCAGACCA
GGTCCCCTACATCGTGACCTGGGAAGCCTTGGCTTTTGACCCCCCTCCCTGGGTCAAGCCCTTTGTACAC
CCTAAGCCTCCGCCTCCTCTTCCTCCATCCGCCCCGTCTCTCCCCCTTGAACCTCCTCGTTCGACCCCGC
CTCGATCCTCCCTTTATCCAGCCCTCACTCCTTCTCTAGGCGCCGGAATTCGATGTCGACATTGATTATT
GACTAGTTATTAATAGTAATCAATTACGGGGTCATTAGTTCATAGCCCATATATGGAGTTCCGCGTTACA
TAACTTACGGTAAATGGCCCGCCTGGCTGACCGCCCAACGACCCCCGCCCATTGACGTCAATAATGACGT
ATGTTCCCATAGTAACGCCAATAGGGACTTTCCATTGACGTCAATGGGTGGAGTATTTACGGTAAACTGC
CCACTTGGCAGTACATCAAGTGTATCATATGCCAAGTACGCCCCCTATTGACGTCAATGACGGTAAATGG
CCCGCCTGGCATTATGCCCAGTACATGACCTTATGGGACTTTCCTACTTGGCAGTACATCTACGTATTAG
TCATCGCTATTACCATGGTCGAGGTGAGCCCCACGTTCTGCTTCACTCTCCCCATCTCCCCCCCCTCCCC
ACCCCCAATTTTGTATTTATTTATTTTTTAATTATTTTGTGCAGCGATGGGGGCGGGGGGGGGGGGGCGG
GGCGGGGCGAGGCGGAGAGGTGCGGCGGCAGCCAATCAGAGCGGCGCGCTCCGAAAGTTTCCTTTTATGG
CGAGGCGGCGGCGGCGGCGGCCCTATAAAAAGCGAAGCGCGCGGCGGGCGGGAGTCGCTGCGCGCTGCCT
TCGCCCCGTGCCCCGCTCCGCCGCCGCCTCGCGCCGCCCGCCCCGGCTCTGACTGACCGCGTTACTCCCA
CAGGTGAGCGGGCGGGACGGCCCTTCTCCTCCGGGCTGTAATTAGCGCTTGGTTTAATGACGGCTTGTTT
CTTTTCTGTGGCTGCGTGAAAGCCTTGAGGGGCTCCGGGAGGGCCCTTTGTGCGGGGGGAGCGGCTCGGG
GGGTGCGTGCGTGTGTGTGTGCGTGGGGAGCGCCGCGTGCGGCTCCGCGCTGCCCGGCGGCTGTGAGCGC
TGCGGGCGCGGCGCGGGGCTTTGTGCGCTCCGCAGTGTGCGCGAGGGGAGCGCGGCCGGGGGCGGTGCCC
CGCGGTGCGGGGGGGGCTGCGAGGGGAACAAAGGCTGCGTGCGGGGTGTGTGCGTGGGGGGGTGAGCAGG
GGGTGTGGGCGCGTCGGTCGGGCTGCAACCCCCCCTGCACCCCCCTCCCCGAGTTGCTGAGCACGGCCCG
GCTTCGGGTGCGGGGCTCCGTACGGGGCGTGGCGCGGGGCTCGCCGTGCCGGGCGGGGGGTGGCGGCAGG
TGGGGGTGCCGGGCGGGGCGGGGCCGCCTCGGGCCGGGGAGGGCTCGGGGGAGGGGCGCGGCGGCCCCCG
GAGCGCCGGCGGCTGTCGAGGCGCGGCGAGCCGCAGCCATTGCCTTTTATGGTAATCGTGCGAGAGGGCG
CAGGGACTTCCTTTGTCCCAAATCTGTGCGGAGCCGAAATCTGGGAGGCGCCGCCGCACCCCCTCTAGCG
GGCGCGGGGCGAAGCGGTGCGGCGCCGGCAGGAAGGAAATGGGCGGGGAGGGCCTTCGTGCGTCGCCGCG
CCGCCGTCCCCTTCTCCCTCTCCAGCCTCGGGGCTGTCCGCGGGGGGACGGCTGCCTTCGGGGGGGACGG
GGCAGGGCGGGGTTCGGCTTCTGGCGTGTGACCGGCGGCTCTAGAGCCTCTGCTAACCATGTTCATGCCT
TCTTCTTTTTCCTACAGCTCCTGGGCAACGTGCTGGTTATTGTGCTGTCTCATCATTTTGGCAAAGAATT
CGCTAGCGGATCCGGCCGCCTCGGCCACCGGTCGCCACCATGGTGAGCAAGGGCGAGGAGCTGTTCACCG
GGGTGGTGCCCATCCTGGTCGAGCTGGACGGCGACGTAAACGGCCACAAGTTCAGCGTGTCCGGCGAGGG
CGAGGGCGATGCCACCTACGGCAAGCTGACCCTGAAGTTCATCTGCACCACCGGCAAGCTGCCCGTGCCC
TGGCCCACCCTCGTGACCACCCTGACCTACGGCGTGCAGTGCTTCAGCCGCTACCCCGACCACATGAAGC
AGCACGACTTCTTCAAGTCCGCCATGCCCGAAGGCTACGTCCAGGAGCGCACCATCTTCTTCAAGGACGA
CGGCAACTACAAGACCCGCGCCGAGGTGAAGTTCGAGGGCGACACCCTGGTGAACCGCATCGAGCTGAAG
GGCATCGACTTCAAGGAGGACGGCAACATCCTGGGGCACAAGCTGGAGTACAACTACAACAGCCACAACG
TCTATATCATGGCCGACAAGCAGAAGAACGGCATCAAGGTGAACTTCAAGATCCGCCACAACATCGAGGA
CGGCAGCGTGCAGCTCGCCGACCACTACCAGCAGAACACCCCCATCGGCGACGGCCCCGTGCTGCTGCCC
GACAACCACTACCTGAGCACCCAGTCCGCCCTGAGCAAAGACCTCAACGAGAAGCGCGATCACATGGTCC
TGCTGGAGTTCGTGACCGCCGCCGGGATCACTCTCGGCATGGACGAGCTGTACAAGTAAGTTTAAACCAA
TCAACCTCTGGATTACAAAATTTGTGAAAGATTGACTGGTATTCTTAACTATGTTGCTCCTTTTACGCTA
TGTGGATACGCTGCTTTAATGCCTTTGTATCATGCTATTGCTTCCCGTATGGCTTTCATTTTCTCCTCCT
TGTATAAATCCTGGTTGCTGTCTCTTTATGAGGAGTTGTGGCCCGTTGTCAGGCAACGTGGCGTGGTGTG
CACTGTGTTTGCTGACGCAACCCCCACTGGTTGGGGCATTGCCACCACCTGTCAGCTCCTTTCCGGGACT
TTCGCTTTCCCCCTCCCTATTGCCACGGCGGAACTCATCGCCGCCTGCCTTGCCCGCTGCTGGACAGGGG
CTCGGCTGTTGGGCACTGACAATTCCGTGGTGTTGTCGGGGAAGCTGACGTCCTTTCCATGGCTGCTCGC
CTGTGTTGCCACCTGGATTCTGCGCGGGACGTCCTTCTGCTACGTCCCTTCGGCCCTCAATCCAGCGGAC
CTTCCTTCCCGCGGCCTGCTGCCGGCTCTGCGGCCTCTTCCGCGTCTTCGCCTTCGCCCTCAGACGAGTC
GGATCTCCCTTTGGGCCGCCTCCCCGCCTGGAATTCGAGCTCGAGCTTGTTAACATCGATAAAATAAAAG
ATTTTATTTAGTCTCCAGAAAAAGGGGGGAATGAAAGACCCCACCTGTAGGTTTGGCAAGCTAGCTTAAG
TAACGCCATTTTGCAAGGCATGGAAAAATACATAACTGAGAATAGAGAAGTTCAGATCAAGGTCAGGAAC
AGATGGAACAGCTGAATATGGGCCAAACAGGATATCTGTGGTAAGCAGTTCCTGCCCCGGCTCAGGGCCA
AGAACAGATGGAACAGCTGAATATGGGCCAAACAGGATATCTGTGGTAAGCAGTTCCTGCCCCGGCTCAG
GGCCAAGAACAGATGGTCCCCAGATGCGGTCCAGCCCTCAGCAGTTTCTAGAGAACCATCAGATGTTTCC
AGGGTGCCCCAAGGACCTGAAATGACCCTGTGCCTTATTTGAACTAACCAATCAGTTCGCTTCTCGCTTC
TGTTCGCGCGCTTCTGCTCCCCGAGCTCAATAAAAGAGCCCACAACCCCTCACTCGGGGCGCCAGTCCTC
CGATTGACTGAGTCGCCCGGGTACCCGTGTATCCAATAAACCCTCTTGCAGTTGCATCCGACTTGTGGTC
TCGCTGTTCCTTGGGAGGGTCTCCTCTGAGTGATTGACTACCCGTCAGCGGGGGTCTTTCACATGCAGCA
TGTATCAAAATTAATTTGGTTTTTTTTCTTAAGTATTTACATTAAATGGCCATAGTTGCATTAATGAATC
GGCCAACGCGCGGGGAGAGGCGGTTTGCGTATTGGGCGCTCTTCCGCTTCCTCGCTCACTGACTCGCTGC
GCTCGGTCGTTCGGCTGCGGCGAGCGGTATCAGCTCACTCAAAGGCGGTAATACGGTTATCCACAGAATC
AGGGGATAACGCAGGAAAGAACATGTGAGCAAAAGGCCAGCAAAAGGCCAGGAACCGTAAAAAGGCCGCG
TTGCTGGCGTTTTTCCATAGGCTCCGCCCCCCTGACGAGCATCACAAAAATCGACGCTCAAGTCAGAGGT
GGCGAAACCCGACAGGACTATAAAGATACCAGGCGTTTCCCCCTGGAAGCTCCCTCGTGCGCTCTCCTGT
TCCGACCCTGCCGCTTACCGGATACCTGTCCGCCTTTCTCCCTTCGGGAAGCGTGGCGCTTTCTCATAGC
TCACGCTGTAGGTATCTCAGTTCGGTGTAGGTCGTTCGCTCCAAGCTGGGCTGTGTGCACGAACCCCCCG
TTCAGCCCGACCGCTGCGCCTTATCCGGTAACTATCGTCTTGAGTCCAACCCGGTAAGACACGACTTATC
GCCACTGGCAGCAGCCACTGGTAACAGGATTAGCAGAGCGAGGTATGTAGGCGGTGCTACAGAGTTCTTG
AAGTGGTGGCCTAACTACGGCTACACTAGAAGAACAGTATTTGGTATCTGCGCTCTGCTGAAGCCAGTTA
CCTTCGGAAAAAGAGTTGGTAGCTCTTGATCCGGCAAACAAACCACCGCTGGTAGCGGTGGTTTTTTTGT
TTGCAAGCAGCAGATTACGCGCAGAAAAAAAGGATCTCAAGAAGATCCTTTGATCTTTTCTACGGGGTCT
GACGCTCAGTGGAACGAAAACTCACGTTAAGGGATTTTGGTCATGAGATTATCAAAAAGGATCTTCACCT
AGATCCTTTTGCGGCCGCAAATCAATCTAAAGTATATATGAGTAAACTTGGTCTGACAGTTACCAATGCT
TAATCAGTGAGGCACCTATCTCAGCGATCTGTCTATTTCGTTCATCCATAGTTGCCTGACTCCCCGTCGT
GTAGATAACTACGATACGGGAGGGCTTACCATCTGGCCCCAGTGCTGCAATGATACCGCGAGACCCACGC
TCACCGGCTCCAGATTTATCAGCAATAAACCAGCCAGCCGGAAGGGCCGAGCGCAGAAGTGGTCCTGCAA
CTTTATCCGCCTCCATCCAGTCTATTAATTGTTGCCGGGAAGCTAGAGTAAGTAGTTCGCCAGTTAATAG
TTTGCGCAACGTTGTTGCCATTGCTACAGGCATCGTGGTGTCACGCTCGTCGTTTGGTATGGCTTCATTC
AGCTCCGGTTCCCAACGATCAAGGCGAGTTACATGATCCCCCATGTTGTGCAAAAAAGCGGTTAGCTCCT
TCGGTCCTCCGATCGTTGTCAGAAGTAAGTTGGCCGCAGTGTTATCACTCATGGTTATGGCAGCACTGCA
TAATTCTCTTACTGTCATGCCATCCGTAAGATGCTTTTCTGTGACTGGTGAGTACTCAACCAAGTCATTC
TGAGAATAGTGTATGCGGCGACCGAGTTGCTCTTGCCCGGCGTCAATACGGGATAATACCGCGCCACATA
GCAGAACTTTAAAAGTGCTCATCATTGGAAAACGTTCTTCGGGGCGAAAACTCTCAAGGATCTTACCGCT
GTTGAGATCCAGTTCGATGTAACCCACTCGTGCACCCAACTGATCTTCAGCATCTTTTACTTTCACCAGC
GTTTCTGGGTGAGCAAAAACAGGAAGGCAAAATGCCGCAAAAAAGGGAATAAGGGCGACACGGAAATGTT
GAATACTCATACTCTTCCTTTTTCAATGATCCGGCCATTAGCCATATTATTCATTGGTTATATAGCATAA
ATCAAT
