LOCUS       Exported 675 bp ds-DNA linear SYN 17-MAY-2021
DEFINITION  synthetic linear DNA
ACCESSION   .
VERSION     .
KEYWORDS    CAG-GFP
SOURCE      synthetic DNA construct
  ORGANISM  synthetic DNA construct
REFERENCE   1 (bases 1 to 675)
  AUTHORS   Zhao C, Teng EM, Summers RG, Ming GL, Gage FH
  TITLE     Distinct morphological stages of dentate granule neuron maturation
            in the adult mouse hippocampus.
  JOURNAL   J Neurosci. 2006 Jan 4. 26(1):3-11.
  PUBMED    16399667
REFERENCE   2 (bases 1 to 675)
  AUTHORS   .
  TITLE     Direct Submission
  JOURNAL   Exported May 17, 2021 from SnapGene Server 1.1.58
            http://www.snapgene.com
FEATURES             Location/Qualifiers
     source          1..675
                     /organism="synthetic DNA construct"
                     /mol_type="other DNA"
     misc_feature    15..603
                     /label=WPRE
                     /note="woodchuck hepatitis virus posttranscriptional
                     regulatory element"
     primer_bind     complement(68..88)
                     /label=WPRE-R
                     /note="WPRE, reverse primer"
     CDS             complement(486..497)
                     /codon_start=1
                     /product="Factor Xa recognition and cleavage site"
                     /label=Factor Xa site
                     /translation="IEGR"
ORIGIN
        1 agtaagttta aaccaatcaa cctctggatt acaaaatttg tgaaagattg actggtattc
       61 ttaactatgt tgctcctttt acgctatgtg gatacgctgc tttaatgcct ttgtatcatg
      121 ctattgcttc ccgtatggct ttcattttct cctccttgta taaatcctgg ttgctgtctc
      181 tttatgagga gttgtggccc gttgtcaggc aacgtggcgt ggtgtgcact gtgtttgctg
      241 acgcaacccc cactggttgg ggcattgcca ccacctgtca gctcctttcc gggactttcg
      301 ctttccccct ccctattgcc acggcggaac tcatcgccgc ctgccttgcc cgctgctgga
      361 caggggctcg gctgttgggc actgacaatt ccgtggtgtt gtcggggaag ctgacgtcct
      421 ttccatggct gctcgcctgt gttgccacct ggattctgcg cgggacgtcc ttctgctacg
      481 tcccttcggc cctcaatcca gcggaccttc cttcccgcgg cctgctgccg gctctgcggc
      541 ctcttccgcg tcttcgcctt cgccctcaga cgagtcggat ctccctttgg gccgcctccc
      601 cgcctggaat tcgagctcga gcttgttaac atcgataaaa taaaagattt tatttagtct
      661 ccagaaaaag ggggg
//
