>Addgene plasmid #16664 | CAG-GFP | addgene partial sequence | sequence record 58132 | pCAG-F 5'-GCAACGTGCTGGTTATTGTG-3'
CGGCCGCCTCGGCCACCGGTCGCCACCATGGTGAGCAAGGGCGAGGAGCTGTTCACCGGGGTGGTGCCCA
TCCTGGTCGAGCTGGACGGCGACGTAAACGGCCACAAGTTCAGCGTGTCCGGCGAGGGCGAGGGCGATGC
CACCTACGGCAAGCTGACCCTGAAGTTCATCTGCACCACCGGCAAGCTGCCCGTGCCCTGGCCCACCCTC
GTGACCACCCTGACCTACGGCGTGCAGTGCTTCAGCCGCTACCCCGACCACATGAAGCAGCACGACTTCT
TCAAGTCCGCCATGCCCGAAGGCTACGTCCAGGAGCGCACCATCTTCTTCAAGGACGACGGCAACTACAA
GACCCGCGCCGAGGTGAAGTTCGAGGGCGACACCCTGGTGAACCGCATCGAGCTGAAGGGCATCGACTTC
AAGGAGGACGGCAACATCCTGGGGCACAAGCTGGAGTACAACTACAACAGCCACAACGTCTATATCATGG
CCGACAAGCAGAAGAACGGCATCAAGGTGAACTTCAAGATCCGCCACAACATCGAGGACGGCAGCGTGCA
GCTCGCCGACCACTACCAGCAGAACACCCCCATCGGCGACGGCCCCGTGCTGCTGCCCGACAACCACTAC
CTGAGCACCCAGTCCGCCCTGAGCAAAGACCTCAACGAGAAGCGCGATCACATGGTCCTGCTGGAGTTCG
TGACCGCCGCCGGGATCACTCTCGGCATGGACGAGCTGTACAAGTAAGTTTAAACCAATCAACCTCTGGA
TTACAAAATTTGT
